>Addgene plasmid #65033 | pUC18T-mini-Tn7T-Tp-gfpmut3 | depositor full sequence | sequence record 109983 | pUC18T-mini-Tn7T-Tp-gfpmut3 sequence 5506 bps
TCGCGCGTTTCGGTGATGACGGTGAAAACCTCTGACACATGCAGCTCCCGGAGACGGTCACAGCTTGTCT
GTAAGCGGATGCCGGGAGCAGACAAGCCCGTCAGGGCGCGTCAGCGGGTGTTGGCGGGTGTCGGGGCTGG
CTTAACTATGCGGCATCAGAGCAGATTGTACTGAGAGTGCACCATATGCGGTGTGAAATACCGCACAGAT
GCGTAAGGAGAAAATACCGCATCAGGCGCCATTCGCCATTCAGGCTGCGCAACTGTTGGGAAGGGCGATC
GGTGCGGGCCTCTTCGCTATTACGCCAGCTAGAGGACCAGCCGCGTAACCTGGCAAAATCGGTTACGGTT
GAGTAATAAATGGATGCCCTGCGTAAGCGGGTGTGGGCGGACAATAAAGTCTTAAACTGAACAAAATAGA
TCTAAACTATGACAATAAAGTCTTAAACTAGACAGAATAGTTGTAAACTGAAATCAGTCCAGTTATGCTG
TGAAAAAGCATACTGGACTTTTGTTATGGCTAAAGCAAACTCTTCATTTTCTGAAGTGCAAATTGCCCGT
CGTATTAAAGAGGGGCGTGGGGTTCGAGGTCGACGGTATCGATAAGCTAGCTTAATTAGCTGAGCTTGGA
CTCCTGTTGATAGATCCAGTAATGACCTCAGAACTCCATCTGGATTTGTTCAGAACGCTCGGTTGCCGCC
GGGCGTTTTTTATTGGTGAGAATCCAAGCTAGACTGCGATGAGTGGCAGGGCGGGGCGTAATTTTTTTAA
GGCAGTTATTGGTGCCCTTAAACGCCTGGGGTAATGACTCTCTAGCTTGAGGCATCAAATAAAACGAAAG
GCTCAGTCGAAAGACTGGGCCTTTCGTTTTATCTGTTGTTTGTCGGTGAACGCTCTCCTGAGTAGGACAA
ATCCGCCGCTAGGAGCTTGCGGCCCGGACGATGAGCTCGAATTGGGGATCTTGAAGTACCTATTCCGAAG
TTCCTATTCTCTAGAAAGTATAGGAACTTCAGAGCGCTTTTGAAGCTGATGTGCTTAAAAACTTACTCAA
TGGAATAATTCTAGATAATTCTTAGGCCACACGTTCAAGTGCAGCCACAGGATAAATTTGCACTGAGCCT
GGGTGGGATTCGGACTCGACCGCATAGCCTTCAGGAGTGAGTTTTGTGCAATACCAACCGACGACTTGAC
CCTGCCAAGCGGCACCAGATTTCTTGCGTACGCGATCCCCTAAGCCAAAGGTGGCACTCAGGGGAAGCGC
AAACTGCCCTGCAACGGGAGCGTTGGCTTCATCGCTACTTTGACCCATGTCGAATCCTTCTTGTGAATCT
ATTATGGCGACAAGCAAATCGAGCTCTGACTGCCTACCCCACAACAACTATCAGAAAGCACCAGCACAAC
GGCTGCCTAACTTTGTTTTAGGGCGACTGCCCTGCTGCGTAACATCGTTGCTGCTCCATAACATCAAACA
TCGACCCACGGCGTAACGCGCTTGCTGCTTGGATGCCCGAGGCTAGACTGTACAAAAAAACAGTCATAAC
AAGCCATGAAAACCGCCACTGCGCCGTTACCACCGCTGCGTTCGGTCAAGGTTCTGGACCAGTTGCGTGA
GCGCATACGCTACTTGCATTACAGTTTACGAACCGAACAGGCTTATGTCAACTGGGTTCGTGAATTATCC
ATTGCTGTTGACAAAGGGAATCAGGGGATCTTGAAGTTCCTATTCCGAAGTTCCTATTCTCTAGAAAGTA
TAGGAACTTCAGAGCGCTTTTGAAGCTAATTCGAGCTCGATCATGCATGAGCTCACTAGTGGATCCCCCG
GGCTGCAGGAATTCCTCGAGAAGCTTGGGCCCGGTACCTCGCGAAGGCGGGCCGCAAGCTCCTAGCGGCG
GATTTGTCCTACTCAGGAGAGCGTTCACCGACAAACAACAGATAAAACGAAAGGCCCAGTCTTTCGACTG
AGCCTTTCGTTTTATTTGATGCCTCAAGCTAGAGAGTCATTACCCCAGGCGTTTAAGGGCACCAATAACT
GCCTTAAAAAAATTACGCCCCGCCCTGCCACTCATCGCAGTCTAGCTTGGATTCTCACCAATAAAAAACG
CCCGGCGGCAACCGAGCGTTCTGAACAAATCCAGATGGAGTTCTGAGGTCATTACTGGATCTATCAACAG
GAGTCCAAGCTCAGCTAATTAAGCTTATTTGTATAGTTCATCCATGCCATGTGTAATCCCAGCAGCTGTT
ACAAACTCAAGAAGGACCATGTGGTCTCTCTTTTCGTTGGGATCTTTCGAAAGGGCAGATTGTGTGGACA
GGTAATGGTTGTCTGGTAAAAGGACAGGGCCATCGCCAATTGGAGTATTTTGTTGATAATGGTCTGCTAG
TTGAACGCTTCCATCTTCAATGTTGTGTCTAATTTTGAAGTTAACTTTGATTCCATTCTTTTGTTTGTCT
GCCATGATGTATACATTGTGTGAGTTATAGTTGTATTCCAATTTGTGTCCAAGAATGTTTCCATCTTCTT
TAAAATCAATACCTTTTAACTCGATTCTATTAACAAGGGTATCACCTTCAAACTTGACTTCAGCACGTGT
CTTGTAGTTCCCGTCATCTTTGAAAAATATAGTTCTTTCCTGTACATAACCTTCGGGCATGGCACTCTTG
AAAAAGTCATGCCGTTTCATATGATCTGGGTATCTCGCAAAGCATTGAACACCATAACCGAAAGTAGTGA
CAAGTGTTGGCCATGGAACAGGTAGTTTTCCAGTAGTGCAAATAAATTTAAGGGTAAGTTTTCCGTATGT
TGCATCACCTTCACCCTCTCCACTGACAGAAAATTTGTGCCCATTAACATCACCATCTAATTCAACAAGA
ATTGGGACAACTCCAGTGAAAAGTTCTTCTCCTTTACGCATGCTTAATTTCTCCTCTTTAATTCTAGAGT
GGTGTCGCATTATAGGGAGTTATTCCGGCCTGACTAGAGGAAATTTAAAATAATTTTCTGACCGCGCAAC
GCCTTGCAGGCCAACCAGATAAGTGAAATCTAGTTCCAAACTATTTTGTCATTTTTAATTTTCGTATTAG
CTTACGACGCTACACCCAGTTCCCATCTATTTTGTCACTCTTCCCTAAATAATCCTTAAAAACTCCATTT
CCACCCCTCCCAGTTCCCAACTATTTTGTCCGCCCACAGCGGGGCATTTTTCTTCCTGTTATGTTTGGGC
GCTGCATTAATGAATCGGCCAACGCGCGGGGAGAGGCGGTTTGCGTATTGGGCGCTCTTCCGCTTCCTCG
CTCACTGACCCGCTGCGCTCGGTCGTTCGGCTGCGGCGAGCGGTATCAGAGCTTATCGGCCAGCCTCGCA
GAGCAGGATTCCCGTTGAGCACCGCCAGGTGCGAATAAGGGACAGTGAAGAAGGAACACCCGCTCGCGGG
TGGGCCTACTTCACCTATCCTGCCCGGCTGACGCCGTTGGATACACCAAGGAAAGTCTACACGAACCCTT
TGGCAAAATCCTGTATATCGTGCGAAAAAGGATGGATATACCGAAAAAATCGCTATAATGACCCCGAAGC
AGGGTTATGCAGCGGAAAGTATACCTTAAGGAATCCCCTGATAACGCAGGAAAGAACATGTGAGCAAAAG
GCCAGCAAAAGGCCAGGAACCGTAAAAAGGCCGCGTTGCTGGCGTTTTTCCATAGGCTCCGCCCCCCTGA
CGAGCATCACAAAAATCGACGCTCGAGTCAGAGGTGGCGAAACCCGACAGGACTATAAAGATACCAGGCG
TTTCCCCCTGGAAGCTCCCTCGTGCGCTCTCCTGTTCCGACCCTGCCGCTTACCGGATACCTGTCCGCCT
TTCTCCCTTCGGGAAGCGTGGCGCTTTCTCATAGCTCACGCTGTAGGTATCTCAGTTCGGTGTAGGTCGT
TCGCTCCAAGCTGGGCTGTGTGCACGAACCCCCCGTTCAGCCCGACCGCTGCGCCTTATCCGGTAACTAT
CGTCTTGAGTCCAACCCGGTAAGACACGACTTATCGCCACTGGCAGCAGCCACTGGTAACAGGATTAGCA
GAGCGAGGTATGTAGGCGGTGCTACAGAGTTCTTGAAGTGGTGGCCTAACTACGGCTACACTAGAAGGAC
AGTATTTGGTATCTGCGCTCTGCTGAAGCCAGTTACCTTCGGAAAAAGAGTTGGTAGCTCTTGATCCGGC
AAACAAACCACCGCTGGTAGCGGTGGTTTTTTTGTTTGCAAGCAGCAGATTACGCGCAGAAAAAAAGGAT
CTCAAGAAGATCCTTTGATCTTTTCTACGGGGTCTGACGCTCAGTGGAACGAAAACTCACGTTAAGGGAT
TTTGGTCATGAGATTATCAAAAAGGATCTTCACCTAGATCCTTTTAAATTAAAAATGAAGTTTTAAATCA
ATCTAAAGTATATATGAGTAAACTTGGTCTGACAGTTACCAATGCTTAATCAGTGAGGCACCTATCTCAG
CGATCTGTCTATTTCGTTCATCCATAGTTGCCTGACTCCCCGTCGTGTAGATAACTACGATACGGGAGGG
CTTACCATCTGGCCCCAGTGCTGCAATGATACCGCGAGACCCACGCTCACCGGCTCCAGATTTATCAGCA
ATAAACCAGCCAGCCGGAAGGGCCGAGCGCAGAAGTGGTCCTGCAACTTTATCCGCCTCCATCCAGTCTA
TTAATTGTTGCCGGGAAGCTAGAGTAAGTAGTTCGCCAGTTAATAGTTTGCGCAACGTTGTTGCCATTGC
TACAGGCATCGTGGTGTCACGCTCGTCGTTTGGTATGGCTTCATTCAGCTCCGGTTCCCAACGATCAAGG
CGAGTTACATGATCCCCCATGTTGTGCAAAAAAGCGGTTAGCTCCTTCGGTCCTCCGATCGTTGTCAGAA
GTAAGTTGGCCGCAGTGTTATCACTCATGGTTATGGCAGCACTGCATAATTCTCTTACTGTCATGCCATC
CGTAAGATGCTTTTCTGTGACTGGTGAGTACTCAACCAAGTCATTCTGAGAATAGTGTATGCGGCGACCG
AGTTGCTCTTGCCCGGCGTCAATACGGGATAATACCGCGCCACATAGCAGAACTTTAAAAGTGCTCATCA
TTGGAAAACGTTCTTCGGGGCGAAAACTCTCAAGGATCTTACCGCTGTTGAGATCCAGTTCGATGTAACC
CACTCGTGCACCCAACTGATCTTCAGCATCTTTTACTTTCACCAGCGTTTCTGGGTGAGCAAAAACAGGA
AGGCAAAATGCCGCAAAAAAGGGAATAAGGGCGACACGGAAATGTTGAATACTCATACTCTTCCTTTTTC
AATATTATTGAAGCATTTATCAGGGTTATTGTCTCATGAGCGGATACATATTTGAATGTATTTAGAAAAA
TAAACAAATAGGGGTTCCGCGCACATTTCCCCGAAAAGTGCCACCTGACGTCTAAGAAACCATTATTATC
ATGACATTAACCTATAAAAATAGGCGTATCACGAGGCCCTTTCGTC
Features (pLannotate 1.2.2; 24 found; start..end, strand, type, name):
    137..236     +  misc_feature   bom (fragment): basis of mobility region from pBR322
    242..310     -  CDS            lacZα (fragment): LacZα fragment of β-galactosidase; lacZ fragment
    382..580     -  mobile_element Tn7R (fragment): mini-Tn7 element (right end of the Tn7 transposon) Tn7
    584..608     -  misc_feature   MCS (fragment): pBluescript multiple cloning site
    629..723     +  terminator     lambda t0 terminator: transcription terminator from phage lambda
    733..762     +  CDS            CmR (fragment): chloramphenicol acetyltransferase confers resistance to chloramphenicol
    826..912     +  terminator     rrnB T1 terminator: Escherichia coli rrnB; transcription terminator T1 from the E. coli rrnB gene
    977..1010    +  protein_bind   FRT (minimal): supports FLP-mediated excision but not integration (Turan and Bode, 2011) FLP recombinase from the Saccharomyces cerevisiae 2μ plasmid
   1072..1308    -  CDS            TpR: E. coli plasmid-associated dihydrofolate reductase; dhfrIIb from plasmid R388; confers resistance to trimethoprim
   1390..1456    -  ncRNA          AAC AAD leader (fragment): Accession: RF02912 - putative aminoglycoside riboswitch / attI site
   1633..1661    -  promoter       Pc promoter: intI1 (promoter lies within the coding sequence); class 1 integron promoter
   1713..1760    +  protein_bind   FRT: FLP-mediated recombination occurs in the 8-bp core sequence TCTAGAAA (Turan and Bode, 2011). FLP recombinase from the Saccharomyces cerevisiae 2μ plasmid
   1805..1834    +  misc_feature   MCS (fragment): pBluescript multiple cloning site
   1892..1978    -  terminator     rrnB T1 terminator: Escherichia coli rrnB; transcription terminator T1 from the E. coli rrnB gene
   2042..2071    -  CDS            CmR (fragment): chloramphenicol acetyltransferase confers resistance to chloramphenicol
   2081..2175    -  terminator     lambda t0 terminator: transcription terminator from phage lambda
   2198..2911    -  CDS            hfriFP: hfriFP is a fluorescent protein published in 2013, derived from Herbaspirillum frisingense.
   3023..3188    -  mobile_element Tn7L: mini-Tn7 element (left end of the Tn7 transposon) Tn7
   3221..3275    -  CDS            lacI (fragment): lac repressor; lacI; The lac repressor binds to the lac operator to inhibit transcription in E. coli. This inhibition can be relieved by adding lactose or isopropyl-β-D-thiogalactopyranoside (IPTG).
   3347..3455    -  oriT           oriT: incP origin of transfer
   3687..4275    -  rep_origin     ori: high-copy-number ColE1/pMB1/pBR322/pUC origin of replication
   4446..5306    -  CDS            AmpR: β-lactamase; bla; confers resistance to ampicillin, carbenicillin, and related antibiotics
   5307..5411    -  promoter       AmpR promoter: bla
   5506..35      +  CDS            rop (fragment) (across the origin): Rop protein, which maintains plasmids at low copy number; rop
