[The description below was written by a language model from this plasmid's Addgene catalogue record and pLannotate feature annotations shown in this document.]
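Description:
pUC18T-mini-Tn7T-Tp-gfpmut3 is a 5,506 bp mobilizable mini-Tn7 delivery plasmid built on the pUC18T-mini-Tn7T-Tp backbone and intended for GFP tagging of bacteria. It is maintained in E. coli at high copy through a ColE1/pUC-type origin and selected with ampicillin via the bla gene and its promoter. An incP oriT outside the transposon allows the plasmid to be transferred by conjugation into recipient species. Short fragments of bom, rop, lacZα and lacI are annotated as backbone remnants and do not appear to be functional units.

The payload lies between the Tn7L and Tn7R ends, which define the segment that the Tn7 transposition machinery inserts site-specifically at the chromosomal attTn7 site; the transposase functions are not encoded on this plasmid and must be supplied separately. Within the element, a trimethoprim resistance gene (dihydrofolate reductase, dhfrIIb type) is driven by the class 1 integron Pc promoter and is flanked by FRT sites, so the marker can be excised by FLP recombinase after integration to leave an unmarked insertion. The reporter is gfpmut3. The automated annotation labels this roughly 700 bp coding sequence as "hfriFP", which probably reflects a database match to a closely related sequence rather than a different insert. The promoter driving gfpmut3 is not identified in the record. Paired lambda t0 and rrnB T1 terminators sit near both ends of the element, insulating it from transcriptional read-through to and from neighbouring chromosomal genes. The vector is used for stable, single-copy fluorescent labelling of bacteria such as Pseudomonas aeruginosa.
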