Addgene plasmid #65033: pUC18T-mini-Tn7T-Tp-gfpmut3
Purpose: TpR mini-Tn7 vector, mobilizable, for GFP tagging bacteria
Depositing lab: Herbert Schweizer. Depositing organization: Colorado State University, Fort Collins. Publication: mini-Tn7 insertion in bacteria with single attTn7 sites: example Pseudomonas aeruginosa. Choi KH, Schweizer HP. Nat Protoc. 2006;1(1):153-61. 10.1038/nprot.2006.24 PubMed 17406227.
Backbone
  Vector backbone: pUC18T-mini-Tn7T-Tp
  Backbone manufacturer: Herbert Schweizer
  Total vector size (bp): 5506
  Vector type: Bacterial Expression
Growth in bacteria
  Bacterial resistance: Ampicillin, 100 μg/mL
  Growth temperature: 37°C
  Growth strain: DH5alpha
  Growth instructions: also Trimethoprim resistant
  Copy number: High Copy
Gene/Insert
  Gene/Insert name: gfpmut3 (alt name: GFP)
Terms and licenses: Academic/Nonprofit Terms; Industry Terms: Not Available to Industry
Depositor comments: GenBank Accession # DQ493881
How to cite: pUC18T-mini-Tn7T-Tp-gfpmut3 was a gift from Herbert Schweizer (Addgene plasmid # 65033 ; http://n2t.net/addgene:65033 ; RRID:Addgene_65033)
