>Addgene plasmid #65033 | pUC18T-mini-Tn7T-Tp-gfpmut3 | addgene partial sequence | sequence record 115272 | GFP-R 5'-CCATCTAATTCAACAAGAATTGGGACAAC-3'
CGCATGCTTAATTTCTCCTCTTTAATTCTAGAGTGGTGTCGCATTATAGGGAGTTATTCCGGCCTGACTA
GAGGAAATTTAAAATAATTTTCTGACCGCGCAACGCCTTGCAGGCCAACCAGATAAGTGAAATCTAGTTC
CAAACTATTTTGTCATTTTTAATTTTCGTATTAGCTTACGACGCTACACCCAGTTCCCATCTATTTTGTC
ACTCTTCCCTAAATAATCCTTAAAAACTCCATTTCCACCCCTCCCAGTTCCCAACTATTTTGTCCGCCCA
CAGCGGGGCATTTTTCTTCCTGTTATGTTTGGGCGCTGCATTAATGAATCGGCCAACGCGCGGGGAGAGG
CGGTTTGCGTATTGGGCGCTCTTCCGCTTCCTCGCTCACTGACCCGCTGCGCTCGGTCGTTCGGCTGCGG
CGAGCGGTATCAGAGCTTATCGGCCAGCCTCGCAGAGCAGGATTCCCGTTGAGCACCGCCAGGTGCGAAT
AAGGGACAGTGAAGAAGGAACACCCGCTCGCGGGTGGGCCTACTTCACCTATCCTGCCCGGCTGACGCCG
TTGGATACACCAAGGAAAGTCTACACGAACCCTTTGGCAAAATCCTGTATATCGTGCGAAAAAGGATGGA
TATACCGAAAAAATCGCTATAATGACCCCGAAGCAGGGTTATGCAGCGGAAAGTATACCTTAAGGAATCC
CCTGATAACGCA
