>Addgene plasmid #65033 | pUC18T-mini-Tn7T-Tp-gfpmut3 | addgene partial sequence | sequence record 117802 | GFP-F 5'-GGTCCTTCTTGAGTTTGTAAC-3'
GTTTTTTATTGGTGAGAATCCAAGCTAGACTGCGATGAGTGGCAGGGCGGGGCGTAATTTTTTTAAGGCA
GTTATTGGTGCCCTTAAACGCCTGGGGTAATGACTCTCTAGCTTGAGGCATCAAATAAAACGAAAGGCTC
AGTCGAAAGACTGGGCCTTTCGTTTTATCTGTTGTTTGTCGGTGAACGCTCTCCTGAGTAGGACAAATCC
GCCGCTAGGAGCTTGCGGCCCGCCTTCGCGAGGTACCGGGCCCAAGCTTCTCGAGGAATTCCTGCAGCCC
GGGGGATCCACTAGTGAGCTCATGCATGATCGAGCTCGAATTAGCTTCAAAAGCGCTCTGAAGTTCCTAT
ACTTTCTAGAGAATAGGAACTTCGGAATAGGAACTTC
